Addgene plasmid #65347: pKMV-VioA
Purpose: systhesis of vioA gene in the violacein pathway
Depositing lab: Junbiao Dai. Depositing organization: Tsinghua University. Publication: YeastFab: the design and construction of standard biological parts for metabolic engineering in Saccharomyces cerevisiae. Guo Y, Dong J, Zhou T, Auxillos J, Li T, Zhang W, Wang L, Shen Y, Luo Y, Zheng Y, Lin J, Chen GQ, Wu Q, Cai Y, Dai J. Nucleic Acids Res. 2015 May 8. pii: gkv464. 10.1093/nar/gkv464 PubMed 25956650.
Backbone
  Vector backbone: pKMV
  Vector type: Synthetic Biology
Growth in bacteria
  Bacterial resistance: Kanamycin, 50 μg/mL
  Growth temperature: 37°C
  Growth strain: DH5alpha
  Copy number: High Copy
Gene/Insert
  Gene/Insert name: vioA
  Species: Synthetic
  Insert size (bp): 1264
  Cloning method: Unknown
  Sequencing primers: 5′ M13-F20; 3′ M13 Reverse
Terms and licenses: Academic/Nonprofit Terms; Industry Terms: Not Available to Industry
How to cite: pKMV-VioA was a gift from Junbiao Dai (Addgene plasmid # 65347 ; http://n2t.net/addgene:65347 ; RRID:Addgene_65347)
