[The description below was written by a language model from this plasmid's Addgene catalogue record and pLannotate feature annotations shown in this document.]
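Description:
pKMV-VioA is a small (about 3.3 kb) bacterial cloning plasmid classed as a synthetic biology vector, built on the pKMV backbone and used to hold a synthesized copy of the vioA open reading frame as a standard part. It is maintained in E. coli at high copy through a ColE1/pUC-type origin of replication. Selection is with kanamycin: the aminoglycoside phosphotransferase gene (KanR, aph(3')-Ia) is annotated directly downstream of an AmpR (bla) promoter on the same strand, which appears to drive its expression.

The insert is listed as synthetic and about 1.26 kb, which matches the annotated vioA coding sequence. That sequence corresponds to the Chromobacterium violaceum flavoenzyme that oxidizes L-tryptophan to the imine form of indole-3-pyruvate, reducing oxygen to hydrogen peroxide in the process. This is the first step of the violacein pigment pathway. A short remnant of lacZα lies just upstream of the insert, and M13 forward and reverse sites are listed as the sequencing primers, consistent with a pUC-style cloning region flanking the part. No promoter or terminator for expressing vioA in yeast or bacteria is annotated, and the cloning method and any flanking assembly sites are not recorded, so the plasmid appears to serve as a storage or donor vector rather than an expression construct.

The stated purpose is synthesis of vioA for the violacein pathway. The associated work concerns standardized biological parts for metabolic engineering in Saccharomyces cerevisiae, suggesting that the gene is meant to be combined with regulatory parts and the other violacein genes in downstream assemblies.
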