Features (pLannotate 1.2.2; 5 found; start..end, strand, type, name):
     74..94      -  CDS            lacZα (fragment): LacZα fragment of β-galactosidase; lacZ fragment
    125..1378    +  CDS            vioA: VIOA_CHRVO - Experimental evidence at protein level: Swiss-Prot protein existence level 1. The enzyme generates the imine form of indole 3-pyruvate (IPA) from L-tryptophan (L-Trp), with concomitant two-electron reduction of O(2) to H(2)O(2). From Chromobacterium violaceum (strain ATCC 12472 / DSM 30191 / JCM 1249 / NBRC 12614 / NCIMB 9131 / NCTC 9757).
   1619..2207    -  rep_origin     ori: high-copy-number ColE1/pMB1/pBR322/pUC origin of replication
   2378..3193    -  CDS            KanR: aminoglycoside phosphotransferase; aph(3')-Ia; confers resistance to kanamycin in bacteria or G418 (Geneticin®) in eukaryotes
   3194..3298    -  promoter       AmpR promoter: bla
>Addgene plasmid #65347 | pKMV-VioA | depositor full sequence | sequence record 110580 | Full Sequence
GCCACCTGACGTCTAAGAAACCATTATTATCATGACATTAACCTATAAAAATAGGCGTATCACGAGGCCC
TTTCGTTGTAAAACGACGGCCAGTCGTCTCGATCCGCAGTGTCTTGCGTCTCTGATGAAGCACTCTTCTG
ACATCTGTATCGTTGGTGCTGGTATCTCTGGTTTGACCTGTGCTTCTCACTTGTTGGACTCTCCAGCTTG
TAGAGGTTTGTCTTTGAGAATCTTCGACATGCAACAAGAAGCTGGTGGTAGAATCCGATCTAAGATGTTG
GACGGTAAGGCTTCTATCGAATTGGGTGCTGGTAGATACTCTCCACAATTGCACCCACACTTCCAATCTG
CTATGCAACACTACTCTCAAAAGTCTGAAGTTTACCCATTCACCCAATTGAAGTTCAAGTCTCACGTTCA
ACAAAAGTTGAAGAGAGCTATGAACGAATTGTCTCCAAGATTGAAGGAACACGGTAAGGAATCTTTCTTG
CAATTCGTTAGTAGATACCAAGGTCACGACTCTGCTGTTGGTATGATCCGATCTATGGGTTACGACGCTT
TGTTCTTGCCAGACATCTCTGCTGAAATGGCTTACGACATCGTTGGTAAGCACCCAGAAATCCAATCTGT
TACCGACAACGACGCTAACCAATGGTTCGCTGCTGAAACAGGTTTCGCTGGTTTGATCCAAGGTATCAAG
GCTAAGGTTAAGGCTGCTGGTGCTAGATTCTCTTTGGGTTACAGATTGTTGTCTGTTAGAACCGACGGTG
ACGGTTACTTGTTGCAATTGGCTGGTGACGACGGTTGGAAGTTGGAACACAGAACCAGACACTTGATCTT
GGCTATCCCACCATCTGCTATGGCTGGTTTGAACGTTGACTTCCCAGAGGCTTGGTCTGGTGCTAGATAC
GGTTCTTTGCCATTGTTCAAGGGTTTCTTGACCTACGGTGAACCATGGTGGTTGGACTACAAGTTGGACG
ACCAAGTTTTGATCGTTGACAACCCATTGAGAAAAATCTACTTCAAGGGTGACAAGTACTTGTTCTTCTA
CACCGACTCTGAAATGGCTAACTACTGGAGAGGTTGTGTTGCTGAAGGTGAAGACGGTTACTTGGAACAA
ATCAGAACCCACTTGGCTTCTGCTTTGGGTATCGTTAGAGAAAGAATCCCACAACCATTGGCTCACGTTC
ACAAGTACTGGGCTCACGGTGTTGAGTTCTGTAGAGACTCTGACATCGACCACCCATCTGCTTTGTCTCA
CAGAGACTCTGGTATCATCGCTTGTTCTGACGCTTACACCGAACACTGTGGTTGGATGGAAGGTGGTTTG
TTGTCTGCTAGAGAGGCTAGTAGATTGTTGTTGCAAAGAATCGCTGCTTTGAGAAGATAGCAGAGACGGA
GTCACTGCCAACCGAGACGGTCATAGCTGTTTCCTGTGTGCCGCTTCCTCGCTCACTGACTCGCTGCGCT
CGGTCGTTCGGCTGCGGCGAGCGGTATCAGCTCACTCAAAGGCGGTAATACGGTTACCCACAGAATCAGG
GGATAACGCAGGAAAGAACATGTGAGCAAAAGGCCAGCAAAAGGCCAGGAACCGTAAAAAGGCCGCGTTG
CTGGCGTTTTTCCATAGGCTCCGCCCCCCTGACGAGCATCACAAAAATCGACGCTCAAGTCAGAGGTGGC
GAAACCCGACAGGACTATAAAGATACCAGGCGTTTCCCCCTGGAAGCTCCCTCGTGCGCTCTCCTGTTCC
GACCCTGCCGCTTACCGGATACCTGTCCGCCTTTCTCCCTTCGGGAAGCGTGGCGCTTTCTCATAGCTCA
CGCTGTAGGTATCTCAGTTCGGTGTAGGTCGTTCGCTCCAAGCTGGGCTGTGTGCACGAACCCCCCGTTC
AGCCCGACCGCTGCGCCTTATCCGGTAACTATCGTCTTGAGTCCAACCCGGTAAGACACGACTTATCGCC
ACTGGCAGCAGCCACTGGTAACAGGATTAGCAGAGCGAGGTATGTAGGCGGTGCTACAGAGTTCTTGAAG
TGGTGGCCTAACTACGGCTACACTAGAAGGACAGTATTTGGTATCTGCGCTCTGCTGAAGCCAGTTACCT
TCGGAAAAAGAGTTGGTAGCTCTTGATCCGGCAAACAAACCACCGCTGGTAGCGGTGGTTTTTTTGTTTG
CAAGCAGCAGATTACGCGCAGAAAAAAAGGATCTCAAGAAGATCCTTTGATCTTTTCTACGGGGTCTGAC
GCTCAGTGGAACGAAAACTCACGTTAAGGGATTTTGGTCATGAGATTATCAAAAAGGATCTTCACCTAGA
TCCTTTTAAATTAAAAATGAAGTTTTAAATCAATCTAAAGTATATATGAGTAAACTTGGTCTGACAGTTA
GAAAAACTCATCGAGCATCAAATGAAACTGCAATTTATTCATATCAGGATTATCAATACCATATTTTTGA
AAAAGCCGTTTCTGTAATGAAGGAGAAAACTCACCGAGGCAGTTCCATAGGATGGCAAGATCCTGGTATC
GGTCTGCGATTCCGACTCGTCCAACATCAATACAACCTATTAATTTCCCCTCGTCAAAAATAAGGTTATC
AAGTGAGAAATCACCATGAGTGACGACTGAATCCGGTGAGAATGGCAAAAGTTTATGCATTTCTTTCCAG
ACTTGTTCAACAGGCCAGCCATTACGCTCGTCATCAAAATCACTCGCATCAACCAAACCGTTATTCATTC
GTGATTGCGCCTGAGCGAGTCGAAATACGCGATCGCTGTTAAAAGGACAATTACAAACAGGAATCGAATG
CAACCGGCGCAGGAACACGGCCAGCGCATCAACAATATTTTCACCTGAATCAGGATATTCTTCTAATACC
TGGAATGCTGTTTTCCCGGGGATCGCTGTGGTGAGTAACCATGCATCATCAGGAGTACGGATAAAATGCT
TGATGGTCGGAAGAGGCATAAATTCCGTCAGCCAGTTTAGTCTGACCATCTCATCTGTAACATCATTGGC
AACGCTACCTTTGCCATGTTTCAGAAACAACTCTGGCGCATCGGGCTTCCCATACAATCGATAGATTGTC
GCACCTGATTGCCCGACATTATCGCGAGCCCATTTATACCCATATAAATCAGCATCCATGTTGGAATTTA
ATCGCGGCCTAGAGCAAGACGTTTCCCGTTGAATATGGCTCATACTCTTCCTTTTTCAATATTATTGAAG
CATTTATCAGGGTTATTGTCTCATGAGCGGATACATATTTGAATGTATTTAGAAAAATAAACAAATAGGG
GTTCCGCGCACATTTCCCCGAAAAGT
