>Addgene plasmid #65347 | pKMV-VioA | addgene partial sequence | sequence record 124110 | M13-F20 5'-TGTAAAACGACGGCCAGT-3'
TGCGTCTCTGATGAAGCACTCTTCTGACATCTGTATCGTTGGTGCTGGTATCTCTGGTTTGACCTGTGCT
TCTCACTTGTTGGACTCTCCAGCTTGTAGAGGTTTGTCTTTGAGAATCTTCGACATGCAACAAGAAGCTG
GTGGTAGAATCCGATCTAAGATGTTGGACGGTAAGGCTTCTATCGAATTGGGTGCTGGTAGATACTCTCC
ACAATTGCACCCACACTTCCAATCTGCTATGCAACACTACTCTCAAAAGTCTGAAGTTTACCCATTCACC
CAATTGAAGTTCAAGTCTCACGTTCAACAAAAGTTGAAGAGAGCTATGAACGAATTGTCTCCAAGATTGA
AGGAACACGGTAAGGAATCTTTCTTGCAATTCGTTAGTAGATACCAAGGTCACGACTCTGCTGTTGGTAT
GATCCGATCTATGGGTTACGACGCTTTGTTCTTGCCAGACATCTCTGCTGAAATGGCTTACGACATCGTT
GGTAAGCACCCAGAAATCCAATCTGTTACCGACAACGACGCTAACCAATGGTTCGCTGCTGAAACAGGTT
TCGCTGGTTTGATCCAAGGTATCAAGGCTAAGGTTAAGGCTGCTGGTGCTAGATTCTCTTTGGGTTACAG
ATTGTTGTCTGTTAGAACCGACGGTGACGGTTACTTGTTGCAATTGGCTGGTGACGACGGTTGGAAGTTG
GAACACAGAACCAGACACTTGATCTTGGCTATCCCACCATCTGCTATGGCTGGTTTGAACGTTGACTTCC
CAGAGGCTTGGTCTGGTGCTAGATACGGTTCTTTGCCATTGTTCAAGG
