>Addgene plasmid #65347 | pKMV-VioA | addgene partial sequence | sequence record 124324 | M13-Rev 5'-CAGGAAACAGCTATGACC-3'
AGCAGCGATTCTTTGCAACAACAATCTACTAGCCTCTCTAGCAGACAACAAACCACCTTCCATCCAACCA
CAGTGTTCGGTGTAAGCGTCAGAACAAGCGATGATACCAGAGTCTCTGTGAGACAAAGCAGATGGGTGGT
CGATGTCAGAGTCTCTACAGAACTCAACACCGTGAGCCCAGTACTTGTGAACGTGAGCCAATGGTTGTGG
GATTCTTTCTCTAACGATACCCAAAGCAGAAGCCAAGTGGGTTCTGATTTGTTCCAAGTAACCGTCTTCA
CCTTCAGCAACACAACCTCTCCAGTAGTTAGCCATTTCAGAGTCGGTGTAGAAGAACAAGTACTTGTCAC
CCTTGAAGTAGATTTTTCTCAATGGGTTGTCAACGATCAAAACTTGGTCGTCCAACTTGTAGTCCAACCA
CCATGGTTCACCGTAGGTCAAGAAACCCTTGAACAATGGCAAAGAACCGTATCTAGCACCAGACCAAGCC
TCTGGGAAGTCAACGTTCAAACCAGCCATAGCAGATGGTGGGATAGCCAAGATCAAGTGTCTGGTTCTGT
GTTCCAACTTCCAACCGTCGTCACCAGCCAATTGCAACAAGTAACCGTCACCGTCGGTTCTAACAGACAA
CAATCTGTAACCCAAAGAGAATCTAGCACCAGCAGCCTTAACCTTAGCCTTGATACCTTGGATCAAACCA
GCGAAACCTGTTTCAGCAGCGAACCATTGGTTAGCGTCGTTGTCGGTAACAGATTGGATTTCTGGGTGCT
TACCAACGATGTCGTAAGCCATTTCAGCAGAGATGTCTGGCAAGAACAAAGCGTCGTAACCCATAGATCG
GATCATACCAACAGCAGAGTCGTGACCTTGGTATCTACTAACGAATTGCA
